Addgene plasmid #202086: pYS29
Purpose: Parent vector for producing universal minicircle donors for HaloTag N-terminal knock-in
Depositing lab: Daniel Dickinson. Depositing organization: University of Texas at Austin. Publication: Efficient and rapid fluorescent protein knock-in with universal donors in mouse embryonic stem cells. Shi Y, Kopparapu N, Ohler L, Dickinson DJ. Development. 2023 May 15;150(10):dev201367. doi: 10.1242/dev.201367. Epub 2023 May 25. PubMed 37129004.
Backbone
  Vector backbone: MN100A-1
  Backbone manufacturer: System Biosciences
  Vector type: CRISPR
  Selectable markers: Hygromycin
Growth in bacteria
  Bacterial resistance: Kanamycin, 50 μg/mL
  Growth temperature: 30°C
  Growth strain: ZYCY10P3S2T
  Copy number: High Copy
Gene/Insert
  Gene/Insert name: NT HygR-T2A-Halo Minicircle Parent
  Species: Synthetic
  Promoter: None
  Tag / fusion protein: HaloTag (N terminal on insert)
  Cloning method: Gibson Cloning
Terms and licenses: Academic/Nonprofit Terms; Industry Terms: Not Available to Industry
Depositor comments: IMPORTANT: This plasmid is shipped from Addgene in NEB Stable cells, but these cells are NOT suitable for minicircle production. You will need to purchase ZYCY10P3S2T cells separately, and transform the plasmid into that host strain, to produce minicircles.
How to cite: pYS29 was a gift from Daniel Dickinson (Addgene plasmid # 202086 ; http://n2t.net/addgene:202086 ; RRID:Addgene_202086)
