[The description below was written by a language model from this plasmid's Addgene catalogue record and pLannotate feature annotations shown in this document.]
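Description:
pYS29 is a minicircle parental plasmid built on the System Biosciences MN100A-1 backbone and catalogued as a CRISPR-type vector. It serves as the source of a universal donor for knocking HaloTag onto the N terminus of endogenous proteins, work described for mouse embryonic stem cells. In bacteria it is maintained through a high-copy ColE1/pUC-type origin and a Tn5-derived NeoR/KanR gene giving kanamycin resistance. The backbone also carries rrnB terminators, a bom region, and remnants of rop, araC and the Tn5 transposase.

The payload lies between φC31 integrase attB and attP sites. In a minicircle producer strain such as ZYCY10P3S2T, integrase-mediated recombination between these sites excises the intervening DNA as a small circle free of the origin and kanamycin marker; the record notes that the strain used for distribution cannot do this. Between the att sites the annotation finds a dhaA-derived haloalkane dehalogenase coding sequence, which corresponds to HaloTag, followed by the hph hygromycin phosphotransferase gene. The insert name gives the order as HygR-T2A-Halo. One plausible explanation, not stated in the record, is that circularisation joins the end of hph to the start of HaloTag across the recombined att junction. The T2A element itself is not annotated.

The insert has no promoter of its own, so hygromycin resistance and the HaloTag fusion would depend on in-frame integration at an expressed target locus, with the T2A peptide separating the marker from the tagged protein. The two sequence records (6,196 and 6,153 nt) show the same features in the same order, with coordinates offset by about 40 nt.
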