Features (pLannotate 1.2.2; 15 found; start..end, strand, type, name):
    743..760     -  CDS            capTEV™ (fragment): composite tag for in vivo biotinylation, TEV protease cleavage, and 6xHis tagging
    781..814     +  protein_bind   attB: minimal attB site for the φC31 integrase (Groth et al., 2000) phage φC31 integrase
    918..1790    +  CDS            dhaA: DHAA_PSEPV - Experimental evidence at protein level: Swiss-Prot protein existence level 1. Catalyzes hydrolytic cleavage of carbon-halogen bonds in halogenated aliphatic compounds, leading to the formation of the corresponding primary alcohols, halide ions and protons. Has a broad substrate specificity, as it is able to dehalogenate mono- and di- chlorinated and brominated alkanes (up to at least C10), and the two isomers of 1,3-dichloropropene to 3-chloroallyl alcohol; the highest activity was found with 1,2-dibromoethane, while no activity was observed with the analog 1,2-dichloroethane. Fro
   1854..2876    +  CDS            hph: KHYB_ECOLX - Experimental evidence at protein level: Swiss-Prot protein existence level 1. The aminoglycoside phosphotransferases achieve inactivation of their antibiotic substrates by phosphorylation. Only phosphorylates hygromycin and closely related compounds such as demethyl analogs and destomycin. From Escherichia coli.
   2893..2932    +  protein_bind   phage φC31 attP (fragment): attachment site of phage φC31 phage φC31 integrase
   3019..3813    -  CDS            NeoR/KanR: aminoglycoside phosphotransferase from Tn5; aph(3')-II (or nptII); confers resistance to neomycin, kanamycin, and G418 (Geneticin®)
   3845..4117    -  CDS            tnpA (fragment): TN5P_ECOLX - Also known as tnp. Experimental evidence at protein level: Swiss-Prot protein existence level 1. Mediates transposition of transposon Tn5 by a 'cut and paste' mechanism. First, the monomeric transposase binds the 19 bp inverted DNA repeats flanking the transposon. Then, dimerization of the DNA- bound transposase creates a synaptic DNA complex. After nicking of the first DNA strand, excision of the transposon proceeds through a series of intermediates. The transposase then mediates the insertion of the transposon at a new site by strand transfer. The activity of the wild- type tran
   4227..4342    +  ncRNA          5S rRNA: Accession: RF00001 - 5S ribosomal RNA
   4346..4432    +  terminator     rrnB T1 terminator: Escherichia coli rrnB; transcription terminator T1 from the E. coli rrnB gene
   4524..4551    +  terminator     rrnB T2 terminator: transcription terminator T2 from the E. coli rrnB gene
   4570..4614    +  promoter       AmpR promoter (fragment): bla
   4685..5273    +  rep_origin     ori: high-copy-number ColE1/pMB1/pBR322/pUC origin of replication
   5459..5599    -  misc_feature   bom: basis of mobility region from pBR322
   5701..5741    -  CDS            rop (fragment): Rop protein, which maintains plasmids at low copy number; rop
   5863..1       -  CDS            araC (fragment) (across the origin): L-arabinose regulatory protein; araC
>Addgene plasmid #202086 | pYS29 | depositor full sequence | sequence record 392299 | pYS29 sequence 6153 bps
ACATTACCCTGTTATCCCTAGATACATTACCCTGTTATCCCAGATGACATACCCTGTTATCCCTAGATGA
CATTACCCTGTTATCCCAGATGACATTACCCTGTTATCCCTAGATACATTACCCTGTTATCCCAGATGAC
ATACCCTGTTATCCCTAGATGACATTACCCTGTTATCCCAGATGACATTACCCTGTTATCCCTAGATACA
TTACCCTGTTATCCCAGATGACATACCCTGTTATCCCTAGATGACATTACCCTGTTATCCCAGATGACAT
TACCCTGTTATCCCTAGATACATTACCCTGTTATCCCAGATGACATACCCTGTTATCCCTAGATGACATT
ACCCTGTTATCCCAGATGACATTACCCTGTTATCCCTAGATACATTACCCTGTTATCCCAGATGACATAC
CCTGTTATCCCTAGATGACATTACCCTGTTATCCCAGATGACATTACCCTGTTATCCCTAGATACATTAC
CCTGTTATCCCAGATGACATACCCTGTTATCCCTAGATGACATTACCCTGTTATCCCAGATGACATTACC
CTGTTATCCCTAGATACATTACCCTGTTATCCCAGATGACATACCCTGTTATCCCTAGATGACATTACCC
TGTTATCCCAGATGACATTACCCTGTTATCCCTAGATACATTACCCTGTTATCCCAGATGACATACCCTG
TTATCCCTAGATGACATTACCCTGTTATCCCAGATAAACTCAATGATGATGATGATGATGGTCGAGACTC
AGCGGCCGCGGTGCCAGGGCGTGCCCTTGGGCTCCCCGGGCGCGACGTGACGCTGCTGACCCCTTTCTTT
CCCTTCTGCAGGGTTCCGGAGGAGAGGGCAGAGGAAGTCTGCTAACATGCGGTGACGTCGAGGAGAATCC
TGGCCCAGAAATAGGTACTGGATTTCCCTTTGACCCCCACTATGTGGAGGTGCTTGGGGAACGAATGCAC
TATGTTGACGTGGGTCCCAGAGATGGGACCCCCGTGTTGTTTTTGCATGGAAATCCAACTAGTTCCTATG
TGTGGCGAAATATAATTCCACATGTCGCACCTACCCACCGCTGTATTGCCCCCGACCTCATTGGTATGGG
AAAATCTGATAAGCCAGATTTGGGATATTTCTTTGATGACCATGTGAGGTTTATGGACGCCTTCATTGAA
GCCTTGGGGCTTGAGGAAGTAGTGCTCGTAATTCACGATTGGGGGAGCGCTCTGGGTTTTCACTGGGCCA
AGAGGAACCCAGAAAGGGTTAAGGGTATCGCATTTATGGAGTTCATCCGCCCAATCCCAACTTGGGATGA
ATGGCCTGAGTTTGCCCGCGAGACATTCCAGGCCTTTAGGACTACCGATGTTGGACGGAAGTTGATTATC
GATCAGAACGTGTTTATAGAGGGAACTTTGCCAATGGGGGTGGTAAGGCCCCTGACAGAAGTGGAAATGG
ATCATTATAGGGAGCCCTTCTTGAATCCTGTAGACAGGGAACCCCTGTGGAGATTCCCCAACGAATTGCC
CATTGCAGGTGAGCCTGCCAATATCGTAGCACTCGTCGAGGAATACATGGATTGGTTGCATCAAAGTCCC
GTCCCAAAACTTTTGTTCTGGGGAACCCCTGGTGTTCTCATTCCACCAGCAGAGGCAGCTCGGTTGGCAA
AATCACTTCCAAATTGCAAAGCAGTAGATATCGGGCCTGGCCTGAACCTGTTGCAGGAGGACAACCCAGA
TTTGATAGGCTCAGAAATAGCCCGATGGCTGTCAACTTTGGAGATTAGCGGTGGGTCTGGTGGCAGTGGA
GGGGGATCCGGGCCAGTACCCAAAAAGCGGGGGATGAAAAAGCCCGAACTTACAGCTACCAGTGTGGAGA
AATTTCTTATTGAAAAATTCGACAGCGTATCAGATCTGATGCAACTTAGCGAAGGAGAGGAAAGCAGAGC
TTTTAGCTTTGACGTGGGCGGACGAGGGTATGTACTGCGCGTCAATAGTTGTGCAGATGGCTTTTACAAG
GATCGGTACGTCTACCGGCACTTTGCATCAGCTGCTTTGCCTATCCCTGAAGTCCTTGACATAGGAGAGT
TCAGTGAGAGTCTCACTTACTGCATTTCACGCAGAGCACAAGGTGTGACACTCCAAGACCTCCCTGAAAC
CGAGTTGCCCGCCGTTCTTCAACCAGTCGCCGAGGCAATGGATGCTATAGCAGCAGCAGATCTTAGCCAG
ACCAGCGGCTTCGGTCCATTCGGCCCACAGGGAATCGGTCAGTACACAACTTGGCGAGATTTTATTTGCG
CTATAGCAGACCCCCACGTCTATCACTGGCAGACAGTAATGGACGACACTGTGTCAGCCTCTGTTGCTCA
AGCTTTGGATGAGCTTATGCTGTGGGCTGAGGATTGTCCAGAAGTTCGCCACCTCGTGCATGCTGATTTC
GGTTCTAATAATGTACTTACAGATAATGGCAGGATAACTGCAGTCATAGACTGGAGCGAAGCAATGTTTG
GAGACTCCCAGTATGAGGTCGCAAATATTTTTTTTTGGAGGCCATGGCTCGCCTGTATGGAACAACAGAC
TCGATACTTTGAACGGCGCCACCCTGAGCTTGCTGGTTCTCCACGGCTCCGGGCCTACATGCTGAGGATA
GGGCTCGATCAATTGTACCAATCATTGGTGGACGGCAATTTTGATGACGCTGCTTGGGCTCAAGGTAGAT
GTGACGCTATCGTCCGGTCCGGTGCAGGGACCGTAGGACGGACTCAGATAGCTAGACGCAGTGCCGCTGT
ATGGACTGATGGTTGTGTTGAAGTGCTTGCCGACTCCGGCAACCGGCGGCCTTCCACACGGCCCCGGGCT
AAAGAAGTAAGTCGACTCGTTCGCCCCAACTGGGGTAACCTTTGAGTTCTCTCAGTTGGGGGTAATCAGC
ATCATGATGTGGTACCACATCATGATGCTGATTATAAGAATGCGGCCGCCACACTCTAGTGGATCTCGAG
TTAATAATTCAGAAGAACTCGTCAAGAAGGCGATAGAAGGCGATGCGCTGCGAATCGGGAGCGGCGATAC
CGTAAAGCACGAGGAAGCGGTCAGCCCATTCGCCGCCAAGCTCTTCAGCAATATCACGGGTAGCCAACGC
TATGTCCTGATAGCGGTCCGCCACACCCAGCCGGCCACAGTCGATGAATCCAGAAAAGCGGCCATTTTCC
ACCATGATATTCGGCAAGCAGGCATCGCCATGGGTCACGACGAGATCCTCGCCGTCGGGCATGCTCGCCT
TGAGCCTGGCGAACAGTTCGGCTGGCGCGAGCCCCTGATGCTCTTCGTCCAGATCATCCTGATCGACAAG
ACCGGCTTCCATCCGAGTACGTGCTCGCTCGATGCGATGTTTCGCTTGGTGGTCGAATGGGCAGGTAGCC
GGATCAAGCGTATGCAGCCGCCGCATTGCATCAGCCATGATGGATACTTTCTCGGCAGGAGCAAGGTGAG
ATGACAGGAGATCCTGCCCCGGCACTTCGCCCAATAGCAGCCAGTCCCTTCCCGCTTCAGTGACAACGTC
GAGCACAGCTGCGCAAGGAACGCCCGTCGTGGCCAGCCACGATAGCCGCGCTGCCTCGTCTTGCAGTTCA
TTCAGGGCACCGGACAGGTCGGTCTTGACAAAAAGAACCGGGCGCCCCTGCGCTGACAGCCGGAACACGG
CGGCATCAGAGCAGCCGATTGTCTGTTGTGCCCAGTCATAGCCGAATAGCCTCTCCACCCAAGCGGCCGG
AGAACCTGCGTGCAATCCATCTTGTTCAATCATGCGAAACGATCCTCATCCTGTCTCTTGATCAGAGCTT
GATCCCCTGCGCCATCAGATCCTTGGCGGCGAGAAAGCCATCCAGTTTACTTTGCAGGGCTTCCCAACCT
TACCAGAGGGCGCCCCAGCTGGCAATTCCGGTTCGCTTGCTGTCCATAAAACCGCCCAGTCTAGCTATCG
CCATGTAAGCCCACTGCAAGCTACCTGCTTTCTCTTTGCGCTTGCGTTTTCCCTTGTCCAGATAGCCCAG
TAGCTGACATTCATCCGGGGTCAGCACCGTTTCTGCGGACTGGCTTTCTACGTGCTCGAGGGGGGCCAAA
CGGTCTCCAGCTTGGCTGTTTTGGCGGATGAGAGAAGATTTTCAGCCTGATACAGATTAAATCAGAACGC
AGAAGCGGTCTGATAAAACAGAATTTGCCTGGCGGCAGTAGCGCGGTGGTCCCACCTGACCCCATGCCGA
ACTCAGAAGTGAAACGCCGTAGCGCCGATGGTAGTGTGGGGTCTCCCCATGCGAGAGTAGGGAACTGCCA
GGCATCAAATAAAACGAAAGGCTCAGTCGAAAGACTGGGCCTTTCGTTTTATCTGTTGTTTGTCGGTGAA
CGCTCTCCTGAGTAGGACAAATCCGCCGGGAGCGGATTTGAACGTTGCGAAGCAACGGCCCGGAGGGTGG
CGGGCAGGACGCCCGCCATAAACTGCCAGGCATCAAATTAAGCAGAAGGCCATCCTGACGGATGGCCTTT
TTGCGTTTCTACAAACTCTTTTGTTTATTTTTCTAAATACATTCAAATATGTATCCGCTCATGACCAAAA
TCCCTTAACGTGAGTTTTCGTTCCACTGAGCGTCAGACCCCGTAGAAAAGATCAAAGGATCTTCTTGAGA
TCCTTTTTTTCTGCGCGTAATCTGCTGCTTGCAAACAAAAAAACCACCGCTACCAGCGGTGGTTTGTTTG
CCGGATCAAGAGCTACCAACTCTTTTTCCGAAGGTAACTGGCTTCAGCAGAGCGCAGATACCAAATACTG
TCCTTCTAGTGTAGCCGTAGTTAGGCCACCACTTCAAGAACTCTGTAGCACCGCCTACATACCTCGCTCT
GCTAATCCTGTTACCAGTGGCTGCTGCCAGTGGCGATAAGTCGTGTCTTACCGGGTTGGACTCAAGACGA
TAGTTACCGGATAAGGCGCAGCGGTCGGGCTGAACGGGGGGTTCGTGCACACAGCCCAGCTTGGAGCGAA
CGACCTACACCGAACTGAGATACCTACAGCGTGAGCTATGAGAAAGCGCCACGCTTCCCGAAGGGAGAAA
GGCGGACAGGTATCCGGTAAGCGGCAGGGTCGGAACAGGAGAGCGCACGAGGGAGCTTCCAGGGGGAAAC
GCCTGGTATCTTTATAGTCCTGTCGGGTTTCGCCACCTCTGACTTGAGCGTCGATTTTTGTGATGCTCGT
CAGGGGGGCGGAGCCTATGGAAAAACGCCAGCAACGCGGCCTTTTTACGGTTCCTGGCCTTTTGCTGGCC
TTTTGCTCACATGTTCTTTCCTGCGTTATCCCCTGATTCTGTGGATAACCGTATTACCGCCTTTGAGTGA
GCTGATACCGCTCGCCGCAGCCGAACGACCGAGCGCAGCGAGTCAGTGAGCGAGGAAGCGGAAGAGCGCC
TGATGCGGTATTTTCTCCTTACGCATCTGTGCGGTATTTCACACCGCATATGGTGCACTCTCAGTACAAT
CTGCTCTGATGCCGCATAGTTAAGCCAGTATACACTCCGCTATCGCTACGTGACTGGGTCATGGCTGCGC
CCCGACACCCGCCAACACCCGCTGACGCGCCCTGACGGGCTTGTCTGCTCCCGGCATCCGCTTACAGACA
AGCTGTGACCGTCTCCGGGAGCTGCATGTGTCAGAGGTTTTCACCGTCATCACCGAAACGCGCGAGGCAG
CAGATCAATTCGCGCGCGAAGGCGAAGCGGCATGCATAATGTGCCTGTCAAATGGACGAAGCAGGGATTC
TGCAAACCCTATGCTACTCCGTCAAGCCGTCAATTGTCTGATTCGTTACCAATTATGACAACTTGACGGC
TACATCATTCACTTTTTCTTCACAACCGGCACGGAACTCGCTCGGGCTGGCCCCGGTGCATTTTTTAAAT
ACCCGCGAGAAATAGAGTTGATCGTCAAAACCAACATTGCGACCGACGGTGGCGATAGGCATCCGGGTGG
TGCTCAAAAGCAGCTTCGCCTGGCTGATACGTTGGTCCTCGCGCCAGCTTAAGACGCTAATCCCTAACTG
CTGGCGGAAAAGATGTGACAGACGCGACGGCGACAAGCAAACATGCTGTGCGACGCTGGCGAT
