Features (pLannotate 1.2.2; 15 found; start..end, strand, type, name):
    785..802     -  CDS            capTEV™ (fragment): composite tag for in vivo biotinylation, TEV protease cleavage, and 6xHis tagging
    823..856     +  protein_bind   attB: minimal attB site for the φC31 integrase (Groth et al., 2000) phage φC31 integrase
    960..1832    +  CDS            dhaA: DHAA_PSEPV - Experimental evidence at protein level: Swiss-Prot protein existence level 1. Catalyzes hydrolytic cleavage of carbon-halogen bonds in halogenated aliphatic compounds, leading to the formation of the corresponding primary alcohols, halide ions and protons. Has a broad substrate specificity, as it is able to dehalogenate mono- and di- chlorinated and brominated alkanes (up to at least C10), and the two isomers of 1,3-dichloropropene to 3-chloroallyl alcohol; the highest activity was found with 1,2-dibromoethane, while no activity was observed with the analog 1,2-dichloroethane. Fro
   1896..2918    +  CDS            hph: KHYB_ECOLX - Experimental evidence at protein level: Swiss-Prot protein existence level 1. The aminoglycoside phosphotransferases achieve inactivation of their antibiotic substrates by phosphorylation. Only phosphorylates hygromycin and closely related compounds such as demethyl analogs and destomycin. From Escherichia coli.
   2935..2974    +  protein_bind   phage φC31 attP (fragment): attachment site of phage φC31 phage φC31 integrase
   3061..3855    -  CDS            NeoR/KanR: aminoglycoside phosphotransferase from Tn5; aph(3')-II (or nptII); confers resistance to neomycin, kanamycin, and G418 (Geneticin®)
   3887..4159    -  CDS            tnpA (fragment): TN5P_ECOLX - Also known as tnp. Experimental evidence at protein level: Swiss-Prot protein existence level 1. Mediates transposition of transposon Tn5 by a 'cut and paste' mechanism. First, the monomeric transposase binds the 19 bp inverted DNA repeats flanking the transposon. Then, dimerization of the DNA- bound transposase creates a synaptic DNA complex. After nicking of the first DNA strand, excision of the transposon proceeds through a series of intermediates. The transposase then mediates the insertion of the transposon at a new site by strand transfer. The activity of the wild- type tran
   4270..4385    +  ncRNA          5S rRNA: Accession: RF00001 - 5S ribosomal RNA
   4389..4475    +  terminator     rrnB T1 terminator: Escherichia coli rrnB; transcription terminator T1 from the E. coli rrnB gene
   4567..4594    +  terminator     rrnB T2 terminator: transcription terminator T2 from the E. coli rrnB gene
   4613..4657    +  promoter       AmpR promoter (fragment): bla
   4728..5316    +  rep_origin     ori: high-copy-number ColE1/pMB1/pBR322/pUC origin of replication
   5502..5642    -  misc_feature   bom: basis of mobility region from pBR322
   5744..5784    -  CDS            rop (fragment): Rop protein, which maintains plasmids at low copy number; rop
   5906..6196    -  CDS            araC (fragment): L-arabinose regulatory protein; araC
>Addgene plasmid #202086 | pYS29 | addgene full sequence | sequence record 400073 | Addgene NGS Result
TCTTCTCTCATCCGCCAAAACAGCCAAGCTGGAGACCGTTTGACATTACCCTGTTATCCCTAGATACATT
ACCCTGTTATCCCAGATGACATACCCTGTTATCCCTAGATGACATTACCCTGTTATCCCAGATGACATTA
CCCTGTTATCCCTAGATACATTACCCTGTTATCCCAGATGACATACCCTGTTATCCCTAGATGACATTAC
CCTGTTATCCCAGATGACATTACCCTGTTATCCCTAGATACATTACCCTGTTATCCCAGATGACATACCC
TGTTATCCCTAGATGACATTACCCTGTTATCCCAGATGACATTACCCTGTTATCCCTAGATACATTACCC
TGTTATCCCAGATGACATACCCTGTTATCCCTAGATGACATTACCCTGTTATCCCAGATGACATTACCCT
GTTATCCCTAGATACATTACCCTGTTATCCCAGATGACATACCCTGTTATCCCTAGATGACATTACCCTG
TTATCCCAGATGACATTACCCTGTTATCCCTAGATACATTACCCTGTTATCCCAGATGACATACCCTGTT
ATCCCTAGATGACATTACCCTGTTATCCCAGATGACATTACCCTGTTATCCCTAGATACATTACCCTGTT
ATCCCAGATGACATACCCTGTTATCCCTAGATGACATTACCCTGTTATCCCAGATGACATTACCCTGTTA
TCCCTAGATACATTACCCTGTTATCCCAGATGACATACCCTGTTATCCCTAGATGACATTACCCTGTTAT
CCCAGATAAACTCAATGATGATGATGATGATGGTCGAGACTCAGCGGCCGCGGTGCCAGGGCGTGCCCTT
GGGCTCCCCGGGCGCGACGTGACGCTGCTGACCCCTTTCTTTCCCTTCTGCAGGGTTCCGGAGGAGAGGG
CAGAGGAAGTCTGCTAACATGCGGTGACGTCGAGGAGAATCCTGGCCCAGAAATAGGTACTGGATTTCCC
TTTGACCCCCACTATGTGGAGGTGCTTGGGGAACGAATGCACTATGTTGACGTGGGTCCCAGAGATGGGA
CCCCCGTGTTGTTTTTGCATGGAAATCCAACTAGTTCCTATGTGTGGCGAAATATAATTCCACATGTCGC
ACCTACCCACCGCTGTATTGCCCCCGACCTCATTGGTATGGGAAAATCTGATAAGCCAGATTTGGGATAT
TTCTTTGATGACCATGTGAGGTTTATGGACGCCTTCATTGAAGCCTTGGGGCTTGAGGAAGTAGTGCTCG
TAATTCACGATTGGGGGAGCGCTCTGGGTTTTCACTGGGCCAAGAGGAACCCAGAAAGGGTTAAGGGTAT
CGCATTTATGGAGTTCATCCGCCCAATCCCAACTTGGGATGAATGGCCTGAGTTTGCCCGCGAGACATTC
CAGGCCTTTAGGACTACCGATGTTGGACGGAAGTTGATTATCGATCAGAACGTGTTTATAGAGGGAACTT
TGCCAATGGGGGTGGTAAGGCCCCTGACAGAAGTGGAAATGGATCATTATAGGGAGCCCTTCTTGAATCC
TGTAGACAGGGAACCCCTGTGGAGATTCCCCAACGAATTGCCCATTGCAGGTGAGCCTGCCAATATCGTA
GCACTCGTCGAGGAATACATGGATTGGTTGCATCAAAGTCCCGTCCCAAAACTTTTGTTCTGGGGAACCC
CTGGTGTTCTCATTCCACCAGCAGAGGCAGCTCGGTTGGCAAAATCACTTCCAAATTGCAAAGCAGTAGA
TATCGGGCCTGGCCTGAACCTGTTGCAGGAGGACAACCCAGATTTGATAGGCTCAGAAATAGCCCGATGG
CTGTCAACTTTGGAGATTAGCGGTGGGTCTGGTGGCAGTGGAGGGGGATCCGGGCCAGTACCCAAAAAGC
GGGGGATGAAAAAGCCCGAACTTACAGCTACCAGTGTGGAGAAATTTCTTATTGAAAAATTCGACAGCGT
ATCAGATCTGATGCAACTTAGCGAAGGAGAGGAAAGCAGAGCTTTTAGCTTTGACGTGGGCGGACGAGGG
TATGTACTGCGCGTCAATAGTTGTGCAGATGGCTTTTACAAGGATCGGTACGTCTACCGGCACTTTGCAT
CAGCTGCTTTGCCTATCCCTGAAGTCCTTGACATAGGAGAGTTCAGTGAGAGTCTCACTTACTGCATTTC
ACGCAGAGCACAAGGTGTGACACTCCAAGACCTCCCTGAAACCGAGTTGCCCGCCGTTCTTCAACCAGTC
GCCGAGGCAATGGATGCTATAGCAGCAGCAGATCTTAGCCAGACCAGCGGCTTCGGTCCATTCGGCCCAC
AGGGAATCGGTCAGTACACAACTTGGCGAGATTTTATTTGCGCTATAGCAGACCCCCACGTCTATCACTG
GCAGACAGTAATGGACGACACTGTGTCAGCCTCTGTTGCTCAAGCTTTGGATGAGCTTATGCTGTGGGCT
GAGGATTGTCCAGAAGTTCGCCACCTCGTGCATGCTGATTTCGGTTCTAATAATGTACTTACAGATAATG
GCAGGATAACTGCAGTCATAGACTGGAGCGAAGCAATGTTTGGAGACTCCCAGTATGAGGTCGCAAATAT
TTTTTTTTGGAGGCCATGGCTCGCCTGTATGGAACAACAGACTCGATACTTTGAACGGCGCCACCCTGAG
CTTGCTGGTTCTCCACGGCTCCGGGCCTACATGCTGAGGATAGGGCTCGATCAATTGTACCAATCATTGG
TGGACGGCAATTTTGATGACGCTGCTTGGGCTCAAGGTAGATGTGACGCTATCGTCCGGTCCGGTGCAGG
GACCGTAGGACGGACTCAGATAGCTAGACGCAGTGCCGCTGTATGGACTGATGGTTGTGTTGAAGTGCTT
GCCGACTCCGGCAACCGGCGGCCTTCCACACGGCCCCGGGCTAAAGAAGTAAGTCGACTCGTTCGCCCCA
ACTGGGGTAACCTTTGAGTTCTCTCAGTTGGGGGTAATCAGCATCATGATGTGGTACCACATCATGATGC
TGATTATAAGAATGCGGCCGCCACACTCTAGTGGATCTCGAGTTAATAATTCAGAAGAACTCGTCAAGAA
GGCGATAGAAGGCGATGCGCTGCGAATCGGGAGCGGCGATACCGTAAAGCACGAGGAAGCGGTCAGCCCA
TTCGCCGCCAAGCTCTTCAGCAATATCACGGGTAGCCAACGCTATGTCCTGATAGCGGTCCGCCACACCC
AGCCGGCCACAGTCGATGAATCCAGAAAAGCGGCCATTTTCCACCATGATATTCGGCAAGCAGGCATCGC
CATGGGTCACGACGAGATCCTCGCCGTCGGGCATGCTCGCCTTGAGCCTGGCGAACAGTTCGGCTGGCGC
GAGCCCCTGATGCTCTTCGTCCAGATCATCCTGATCGACAAGACCGGCTTCCATCCGAGTACGTGCTCGC
TCGATGCGATGTTTCGCTTGGTGGTCGAATGGGCAGGTAGCCGGATCAAGCGTATGCAGCCGCCGCATTG
CATCAGCCATGATGGATACTTTCTCGGCAGGAGCAAGGTGAGATGACAGGAGATCCTGCCCCGGCACTTC
GCCCAATAGCAGCCAGTCCCTTCCCGCTTCAGTGACAACGTCGAGCACAGCTGCGCAAGGAACGCCCGTC
GTGGCCAGCCACGATAGCCGCGCTGCCTCGTCTTGCAGTTCATTCAGGGCACCGGACAGGTCGGTCTTGA
CAAAAAGAACCGGGCGCCCCTGCGCTGACAGCCGGAACACGGCGGCATCAGAGCAGCCGATTGTCTGTTG
TGCCCAGTCATAGCCGAATAGCCTCTCCACCCAAGCGGCCGGAGAACCTGCGTGCAATCCATCTTGTTCA
ATCATGCGAAACGATCCTCATCCTGTCTCTTGATCAGAGCTTGATCCCCTGCGCCATCAGATCCTTGGCG
GCAAGAAAGCCATCCAGTTTACTTTGCAGGGCTTCCCAACCTTACCAGAGGGCGCCCCAGCTGGCAATTC
CGGTTCGCTTGCTGTCCATAAAACCGCCCAGTCTAGCTATCGCCATGTAAGCCCACTGCAAGCTACCTGC
TTTCTCTTTGCGCTTGCGTTTTCCCTTGTCCAGATAGCCCAGTAGCTGACATTCATCCGGGGTCAGCACC
GTTTCTGCGGACTGGCTTTCTACGCGCTCGAGGGGGGGCCAAACGGTCTCCAGCTTGGCTGTTTTGGCGG
ATGAGAGAAGATTTTCAGCCTGATACAGATTAAATCAGAACGCAGAAGCGGTCTGATAAAACAGAATTTG
CCTGGCGGCAGTAGCGCGGTGGTCCCACCTGACCCCATGCCGAACTCAGAAGTGAAACGCCGTAGCGCCG
ATGGTAGTGTGGGGTCTCCCCATGCGAGAGTAGGGAACTGCCAGGCATCAAATAAAACGAAAGGCTCAGT
CGAAAGACTGGGCCTTTCGTTTTATCTGTTGTTTGTCGGTGAACGCTCTCCTGAGTAGGACAAATCCGCC
GGGAGCGGATTTGAACGTTGCGAAGCAACGGCCCGGAGGGTGGCGGGCAGGACGCCCGCCATAAACTGCC
AGGCATCAAATTAAGCAGAAGGCCATCCTGACGGATGGCCTTTTTGCGTTTCTACAAACTCTTTTGTTTA
TTTTTCTAAATACATTCAAATATGTATCCGCTCATGACCAAAATCCCTTAACGTGAGTTTTCGTTCCACT
GAGCGTCAGACCCCGTAGAAAAGATCAAAGGATCTTCTTGAGATCCTTTTTTTCTGCGCGTAATCTGCTG
CTTGCAAACAAAAAAACCACCGCTACCAGCGGTGGTTTGTTTGCCGGATCAAGAGCTACCAACTCTTTTT
CCGAAGGTAACTGGCTTCAGCAGAGCGCAGATACCAAATACTGTCCTTCTAGTGTAGCCGTAGTTAGGCC
ACCACTTCAAGAACTCTGTAGCACCGCCTACATACCTCGCTCTGCTAATCCTGTTACCAGTGGCTGCTGC
CAGTGGCGATAAGTCGTGTCTTACCGGGTTGGACTCAAGACGATAGTTACCGGATAAGGCGCAGCGGTCG
GGCTGAACGGGGGGTTCGTGCACACAGCCCAGCTTGGAGCGAACGACCTACACCGAACTGAGATACCTAC
AGCGTGAGCTATGAGAAAGCGCCACGCTTCCCGAAGGGAGAAAGGCGGACAGGTATCCGGTAAGCGGCAG
GGTCGGAACAGGAGAGCGCACGAGGGAGCTTCCAGGGGGAAACGCCTGGTATCTTTATAGTCCTGTCGGG
TTTCGCCACCTCTGACTTGAGCGTCGATTTTTGTGATGCTCGTCAGGGGGGCGGAGCCTATGGAAAAACG
CCAGCAACGCGGCCTTTTTACGGTTCCTGGCCTTTTGCTGGCCTTTTGCTCACATGTTCTTTCCTGCGTT
ATCCCCTGATTCTGTGGATAACCGTATTACCGCCTTTGAGTGAGCTGATACCGCTCGCCGCAGCCGAACG
ACCGAGCGCAGCGAGTCAGTGAGCGAGGAAGCGGAAGAGCGCCTGATGCGGTATTTTCTCCTTACGCATC
TGTGCGGTATTTCACACCGCATATGGTGCACTCTCAGTACAATCTGCTCTGATGCCGCATAGTTAAGCCA
GTATACACTCCGCTATCGCTACGTGACTGGGTCATGGCTGCGCCCCGACACCCGCCAACACCCGCTGACG
CGCCCTGACGGGCTTGTCTGCTCCCGGCATCCGCTTACAGACAAGCTGTGACCGTCTCCGGGAGCTGCAT
GTGTCAGAGGTTTTCACCGTCATCACCGAAACGCGCGAGGCAGCAGATCAATTCGCGCGCGAAGGCGAAG
CGGCATGCATAATGTGCCTGTCAAATGGACGAAGCAGGGATTCTGCAAACCCTATGCTACTCCGTCAAGC
CGTCAATTGTCTGATTCGTTACCAATTATGACAACTTGACGGCTACATCATTCACTTTTTCTTCACAACC
GGCACGGAACTCGCTCGGGCTGGCCCCGGTGCATTTTTTAAATACCCGCGAGAAATAGAGTTGATCGTCA
AAACCAACATTGCGACCGACGGTGGCGATAGGCATCCGGGTGGTGCTCAAAAGCAGCTTCGCCTGGCTGA
TACGTTGGTCCTCGCGCCAGCTTAAGACGCTAATCCCTAACTGCTGGCGGAAAAGATGTGACAGACGCGA
CGGCGACAAGCAAACATGCTGTGCGACGCTGGCGAT
